Addgene plasmid #156412: JDW 295 (pDONR-Dll4-F2-ETS#2-WT-8X)
Purpose: Gateway middle entry clone containing an 8X multimerized ETS#2 DNA binding site from the murine Dll4 intronic enhancer
Depositing lab: Joshua Wythe. Depositing organization: Baylor College of Medicine. Publication: Somatic Gain of KRAS Function in the Endothelium is Sufficient to Cause Vascular Malformations that Require MEK but not PI3K Signaling. Fish JE, Flores-Suarez CP, Boudreau E, Herman AM, Gutierrez MC, Gustafson D, DiStefano PV, Cui M, Chen Z, Berman De Ruiz K, Schexnayder TS, Ward CS, Radovanovic I, Wythe JD. Circ Res. 2020 Jun 17. doi: 10.1161/CIRCRESAHA.119.316500. PubMed 32552404.
Backbone
  Vector backbone: pDONR221
  Backbone size w/o insert (bp): 2545
  Vector type: Gateway Cloning
Growth in bacteria
  Bacterial resistance: Kanamycin, 50 μg/mL
  Growth temperature: 37°C
  Growth strain: Stbl3
  Copy number: High Copy
Gene/Insert
  Gene/Insert name: murine Dll4 F2- ETS site B/ site #2, 8X
  Species: M. musculus (mouse)
  Insert size (bp): 123
  Cloning method: Gateway Cloning
Terms and licenses: Academic/Nonprofit Terms; Industry Terms: Not Available to Industry
How to cite: JDW 295 (pDONR-Dll4-F2-ETS#2-WT-8X) was a gift from Joshua Wythe (Addgene plasmid # 156412 ; http://n2t.net/addgene:156412 ; RRID:Addgene_156412)
