[The description below was written by a language model from this plasmid's Addgene catalogue record and pLannotate feature annotations shown in this document.]
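Description:
JDW 295 (pDONR-Dll4-F2-ETS#2-WT-8X) is a Gateway entry clone built on the pDONR221 backbone and propagated in E. coli. It replicates from a high-copy ColE1/pUC-type origin and is selected with kanamycin through an aminoglycoside phosphotransferase (KanR) gene. The sequenced plasmid is about 2.7 kb. The backbone also carries the usual pDONR features: rrnB T1 and T2 transcription terminators upstream of the recombination cassette, which insulate the insert from read-through transcription, and a T7 promoter just outside attL2. Short annotated lacI and lacZα fragments appear to be backbone remnants rather than functional genes.

The payload is a 123 bp mouse-derived element lying between the attL1 and attL2 sites. According to the record, it consists of eight tandem copies of the wild-type ETS#2 (site B) DNA-binding motif from the F2 fragment of the intronic enhancer of murine Dll4. No promoter, reporter or coding sequence accompanies it in this plasmid, and the feature table does not annotate the multimer itself. Only the flanking att sites mark its position. Because the element is flanked by attL1/attL2, it serves as a middle entry clone: an LR Clonase reaction can transfer the multimerized ETS site into attR-bearing destination vectors, alone or in multisite assemblies with other entry modules. A plausible use is placing the element next to a minimal promoter and reporter to test its enhancer activity, though the record does not specify the downstream constructs. The "WT" designation suggests it is meant to be compared with mutated-site versions, but the record does not describe any.
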