Features (pLannotate 1.2.2; 9 found; start..end, strand, type, name):
    121..213     +  CDS            lacI (fragment): lac repressor; lacI; The lac repressor binds to the lac operator to inhibit transcription in E. coli. This inhibition can be relieved by adding lactose or isopropyl-β-D-thiogalactopyranoside (IPTG).
    268..295     -  terminator     rrnB T2 terminator: transcription terminator T2 from the E. coli rrnB gene
    427..470     +  terminator     rrnB T1 terminator: Escherichia coli rrnB; transcription terminator T1 from the E. coli rrnB gene
    517..553     -  CDS            lacZα (fragment): LacZα fragment of β-galactosidase; lacZ fragment
    569..668     +  protein_bind   attL1: mutant version of attL; recombination site for the Gateway® LR reaction LR Clonase™
    795..893     -  protein_bind   attL2: mutant version of attL; recombination site for the Gateway® LR reaction LR Clonase™
    911..929     -  promoter       T7 promoter: promoter for bacteriophage T7 RNA polymerase
   1063..1872    +  CDS            KanR: aminoglycoside phosphotransferase; aph(3')-Ia; confers resistance to kanamycin in bacteria or G418 (Geneticin®) in eukaryotes
   2019..2607    +  rep_origin     ori: high-copy-number ColE1/pMB1/pBR322/pUC origin of replication
>Addgene plasmid #156412 | JDW 295 (pDONR-Dll4-F2-ETS#2-WT-8X) | addgene full sequence | sequence record 308706 | Addgene NGS Result
CTTTCCTGCGTTATCCCCTGATTCTGTGGATAACCGTATTACCGCCTTTGAGTGAGCTGATACCGCTCGC
CGCAGCCGAACGACCGAGCGCAGCGAGTCAGTGAGCGAGGAAGCGGAAGAGCGCCCAATACGCAAACCGC
CTCTCCCCGCGCGTTGGCCGATTCATTAATGCAGCTGGCACGACAGGTTTCCCGACTGGAAAGCGGGCAG
TGAGCGCAACGCAATTAATACGCGTACCGCTAGCCAGGAAGAGTTTGTAGAAACGCAAAAAGGCCATCCG
TCAGGATGGCCTTCTGCTTAGTTTGATGCCTGGCAGTTTATGGCGGGCGTCCTGCCCGCCACCCTCCGGG
CCGTTGCTTCACAACGTTCAAATCCGCTCCCGGCGGATTTGTCCTACTCAGGAGAGCGTTCACCGACAAA
CAACAGATAAAACGAAAGGCCCAGTCTTCCGACTGAGCCTTTCGTTTTATTTGATGCCTGGCAGTTCCCT
ACTCTCGCGTTAACGCTAGCATGGATGTTTTCCCAGTCACGACGTTGTAAAACGACGGCCAGTCTTAAGC
TCGGGCCCCAAATAATGATTTTATTTTGACTGATAGTGACCTGTTCGTTGCAACAAATTGATGAGCAATG
CTTTTTTATAATGCCAACTTTGTACAAAAAAGCAGGCTGGATCCGCGTTTCCTGCGGGGCGTTTCCTGCG
GGGCGTTTCCTGCGGGGCGTTTCCTGCGGGGCGTTTCCTGCGGGGCGTTTCCTGCGGGGCGTTTCCTGCG
GGGCGTTTCCTGCGGGGCGGCCGCCCCAGCTTTCTTGTACAAAGTTGGCATTATAAGAAAGCATTGCTTA
TCAATTTGTTGCAACGAACAGGTCACTATCAGTCAAAATAAAATCATTATTTGCCATCCAGCTGATATCC
CCTATAGTGAGTCGTATTACATGGTCATAGCTGTTTCCTGGCAGCTCTGGCCCGTGTCTCAAAATCTCTG
ATGTTACATTGCACAAGATAAAAATATATCATCATGAACAATAAAACTGTCTGCTTACATAAACAGTAAT
ACAAGGGGTGTTATGAGCCATATTCAACGGGAAACGTCGAGGCCGCGATTAAATTCCAACATGGATGCTG
ATTTATATGGGTATAAATGGGCTCGCGATAATGTCGGGCAATCAGGTGCGACAATCTATCGCTTGTATGG
GAAGCCCGATGCGCCAGAGTTGTTTCTGAAACATGGCAAAGGTAGCGTTGCCAATGATGTTACAGATGAG
ATGGTCAGACTAAACTGGCTGACGGAATTTATGCCTCTTCCGACCATCAAGCATTTTATCCGTACTCCTG
ATGATGCATGGTTACTCACCACTGCGATCCCCGGAAAAACAGCATTCCAGGTATTAGAAGAATATCCTGA
TTCAGGTGAAAATATTGTTGATGCGCTGGCAGTGTTCCTGCGCCGGTTGCATTCGATTCCTGTTTGTAAT
TGTCCTTTTAACAGCGATCGCGTATTTCGTCTCGCTCAGGCGCAATCACGAATGAATAACGGTTTGGTTG
ATGCGAGTGATTTTGATGACGAGCGTAATGGCTGGCCTGTTGAACAAGTCTGGAAAGAAATGCATAAACT
TTTGCCATTCTCACCGGATTCAGTCGTCACTCATGGTGATTTCTCACTTGATAACCTTATTTTTGACGAG
GGGAAATTAATAGGTTGTATTGATGTTGGACGAGTCGGAATCGCAGACCGATACCAGGATCTTGCCATCC
TATGGAACTGCCTCGGTGAGTTTTCTCCTTCATTACAGAAACGGCTTTTTCAAAAATATGGTATTGATAA
TCCTGATATGAATAAATTGCAGTTTCATTTGATGCTCGATGAGTTTTTCTAATCAGAATTGGTTAATTGG
TTGTAACACTGGCAGAGCATTACGCTGACTTGACGGGACGGCGCAAGCTCATGACCAAAATCCCTTAACG
TGAGTTACGCGTCGTTCCACTGAGCGTCAGACCCCGTAGAAAAGATCAAAGGATCTTCTTGAGATCCTTT
TTTTCTGCGCGTAATCTGCTGCTTGCAAACAAAAAAACCACCGCTACCAGCGGTGGTTTGTTTGCCGGAT
CAAGAGCTACCAACTCTTTTTCCGAAGGTAACTGGCTTCAGCAGAGCGCAGATACCAAATACTGTTCTTC
TAGTGTAGCCGTAGTTAGGCCACCACTTCAAGAACTCTGTAGCACCGCCTACATACCTCGCTCTGCTAAT
CCTGTTACCAGTGGCTGCTGCCAGTGGCGATAAGTCGTGTCTTACCGGGTTGGACTCAAGACGATAGTTA
CCGGATAAGGCGCAGCGGTCGGGCTGAACGGGGGGTTCGTGCACACAGCCCAGCTTGGAGCGAACGACCT
ACACCGAACTGAGATACCTACAGCGTGAGCTATGAGAAAGCGCCACGCTTCCCGAAGGGAGAAAGGCGGA
CAGGTATCCGGTAAGCGGCAGGGTCGGAACAGGAGAGCGCACGAGGGAGCTTCCAGGGGGAAACGCCTGG
TATCTTTATAGTCCTGTCGGGTTTCGCCACCTCTGACTTGAGCGTCGATTTTTGTGATGCTCGTCAGGGG
GGCGGAGCCTATGGAAAAACGCCAGCAACGCGGCCTTTTTACGGTTCCTGGCCTTTTGCTGGCCTTTTGC
TCACATGTT
